>Addgene plasmid #220154 | FlhD-GFP | addgene full sequence | sequence record 436630 | Addgene NGS Result
TGATGTCGTGAGCTTAAACTAGTTCTTGATGCAGATGACGTTTTAAGCACAGAAGTTAAAAGAGTGATAA
CTTCTTCAGCTTCAAATATCACCCCAGCTTTTTTCTGCTCATGAAGGTTAGATGCCTGCTGCTTAAGTAA
TTCCTCTTTATCTGTAAAGGCTTTTTGAAGTGCATCACCTGACCGGGCAGATAGTTCACCGGGGTGAGAA
AAAAGAGCAACAACTGATTTAGGCAATTTGGCGGTGTTGATACAGCGGGTAATAATCTTACGTGAAATAT
TTTCCGCATCAGCCAGCGCAGAAATATTTCCAGCAAATTCATTCTGCAATCGGCTTGCATAACGCTGACC
ACGTTCATAAGCACTTGTTGGGCGATAATCGTTACCCAATCTGGATAATGCAGCCATCTGCTCATCATCC
AGCTCGCCAACCAGAACACGATAATCACTTTCGGTAAGTGCAGCAGCTTTACGACGGCGACTCCCATCGG
CAATTTCTATGACACCAGATACTCTTCGACCGAACGCCGGTGTCTGTTGACCAGTCAGTAGAAAAGAAGG
GATGAGATCATCCAGTGCGTCCTCAGTAAGCAGCTCCTGGTCACGTTCATTACCTGACCATACCCGAGAG
GTCTTCTCAACACTATCACCCCGGAGCACTTCAAGAGTAAACTTCACATCCCGACCACATACAGGCAAAG
TAATGGCATTACCGCGAGCCATTACTCCTACGCGCGCAATTAACGAATCCACCATCGGGGCAGCTGGTGT
CGATAACGAAGTATCTTCAACCGGTTGAGTATTGAGCGTATGTTTTGGAATAACAGGCGCACGCTTCATT
ATCTAATCTCCCAGCGTGGTTTAATCAGACGATCGAAAATTTCATTGCAGACAGGTTCCCAAATAGAAAG
AGCATTTCTCCAGGCACCAGTTGAAGAGCGTTGATCAATGGCCTGTTCAAAAACAGTTCTCATCCGGATC
TGACCTTTACCAACTTCATCCGTTTCACGTACAACATTTTTTAGAACCATGCTTCCCCAGGCATCCCGAA
TTTGCTCCTCCATCCACGGGGACTGAGAGCCATTACTATTGCTGTATTTGGTAAGCAAAATACGTACATC
AGGCTCGAACCCTTTAAGATCAACGTTCTTGAGCAGATCACGAAGCATATCGAAAAACTGCAGTGCGGAG
GTGTAGTCAAACAACTCAGCAGGCGTGGGAACAATCAGCACATCAGCAGCACATACGACATTAATCGTGC
CGATACCCAGGTTAGGCGCGCTGTCAATAACTATGACATCATAGTCATGAGCAACAGTTTCAATGGCCAG
TCGGAGCATCAGGTGTGGATCGGTGGGCAGTTTACCTTCATCAAATTTGCCCATTAACTCAGTTTCAATA
CGGTGCAGAGCCAGACAGGAAGGAATAATGTCAAGCCCCGGCCAGCAAGTGGGCTTTATTGCATAAGTGA
CATCGTCCTTTTCCCCAAGATAGAAAGGCAGGAGAGTGTCTTCTGCATGAATATGAAGATCTGGTACCCA
TCCGTGATACATTGAGGCTGTTCCCTGGGGGTCGTTACCTTCCACGAGCAAAACACGTAGCCCCTTCAGA
GCCAGATCCTGAGCAAGATGAACAGAAACTGAGGTTTTGTAAACGCCACCTTTATGGGCAGCAACCCCGA
TCACCGGTGGAAATACGTCTTCAGCACGTCGCAATCGCGTACCAAACACATCACGCATATGATTAATTTG
TTCAATTGTATAACCAACACGTTGCTCAACCCGTCCTCGAATTTCCATATCCGGGTGCGGTAGTCGCCCT
GCTTTCTCGGCATCTCTGATAGCCTGAGAAGAAACCCCAACTAAATCCGCTGCTTCACCTATTCTCCAGC
GCCGGGTTATTTTCCTCGCTTCCGGGCTGTCATCATTAAACTGTGCAATGGCGATAGCCTTCGTCATTTC
ATGACCAGCGTTTATGCACTGGTTAAGTGTTTCCATGAGTTTCATTCTGAACATCCTTTAATCATTGCTT
TGCGTTTTTTTATTAAATCTTGCAATTTACTGCAAAGCAACAACAAAATCGCAAAGTCATCAAAAAACCG
CAAAGTTGTTTAAAATAAGAGCAACACTACAAAAGGAGATAAGAAGAGCACATACCTCAGTCACTTATTA
TCACTAGCGCTCGCCGCAGCCGTGTAACCGAGCATAGCGAGCGAACTGGCGAGGAAGCAAAGAAGAACTG
TTCTGTCAGATAGCTCTTACGCTCAGCGCAAGAAGAAATATCCACCGTGGGAAAAACTCCAGGTAGAGGT
ACACACGCGGATAGCCAATTCAGAGTAATAAACTGTGATAATCAACCCTCATCAATGATGACGAACTAAC
CCCCGATATCAAGTCACATGACGAAGGGAAAGAGAAGGAAATCAACTGTGACAAACTGCCCTCAAATTTG
GCTTCCTTAAAAATTACAGTTCAAAAAGTATGAGAAAATCCATGCAGGCTGAAGGAAACAGCAAAACTGT
GACAAATTACCCTCAGTAGGTCAGAACAAATGTGACGAACCACCCTCAAATCTGTGACAGATAACCCTCA
GACTATCCTGTCGTCATGGAAGTGATATCGCGGAAGGAAAATACGATATGAGTCGTCTGGCGGCCTTTCT
TTTTCTCAATGTATGAGAGGCGCATTGGAGTTCTGCTGTTGATCTCATTAACACAGACCTGCAGGAAGCG
GCGGCGGAAGTCAGGCATACGCTGGTAACTTTGAGGCAGCTGGTAACGCTCTATGATCCAGTCGATTTTC
AGAGAGACGATGCCTGAGCCATCCGGCTTACGATACTGACACAGGGATTCGTATAAACGCATGGCATACG
GATTGGTGATTTCTTTTGTTTCACTAAGCCGAAACTGCGTAAACCGGTTCTGTAACCCGATAAAGAAGGG
AATGAGATATGGGTTGATATGTACACTGTAAAGCCCTCTGGATGGACTGTGCGCACGTTTGATAAACCAA
GGAAAAGATTCATAGCCTTTTTCATCGCCGGCATCCTCTTCAGGGCGATAAAAAACCACTTCCTTCCCCG
CGAAACTCTTCAATGCCTGCCGTATATCCTTACTGGCTTCCGCAGAGGTCAATCCGAATATTTCAGCATA
TTTAGCAACATGGATCTCGCAGATACCGTCATGTTCCTGTAGGGTGCCATCAGATTTTCTGATCTGGTCA
ACGAACAGATACAGCATACGTTTTTGATCCCGGGAGAGACTATATGCCGCCTCAGTGAGGTCGTTTGACT
GGACGATTCGCGGGCTATTTTTACGTTTCTTGTGATTGATAACCGCTGTTTCCGCCATGACAGATCCATG
TGAAGTGTGACAAGTTTTTAGATTGTCACACTAAATAAAAAAGAGTCAATAAGCAGGGATAACTTTGTGA
AAAAACAGCTTCTTCTGAGGGCAATTTGTCACAGGGTTAAGGGCAATTTGTCACAGACAGGACTGTCATT
TGAGGGTGATTTGTCACACTGAAAGGGCAATTTGTCACAACACCTTCTCTAGAACCAGCATGGATAAAGG
CCTACAAGGCGCTCTAAAAAAGAAGATCTAAAAACTATAAAAAAAATAATTATAAAAATATCCCCGTGGA
TAAGTGGATAACCCCAAGGGAAGTTTTTTCAGGCATCGTGTGTAAGCAGAATATATAAGTGCTGTTCCCT
GGTGCTTCCTCGCTCACTCGACCGGGAGGGTTCGAGAAGGGGGGGCACCCCCCTTCGGCGTGCGCGGTCA
CGCGCACAGGGCGCAGCCCTGGTTAAAAACAAGGTTTATAAATATTGGTTTAAAAGCAGGTTAAAAGACA
GGTTAGCGGTGGCCGAAAAACGGGCGGAAACCCTTGCAAATGCTGGATTTTCTGCCTGTGGACAGCCCCT
CAAATGTCAATAGGTGCGCCCCTCATCTGTCAGCACTCTGCCCCTCAAGTGTCAAGGATCGCGCCCCTCA
TCTGTCAGTAGTCGCGCCCCTCAAGTGTCAATACCGCAGGGCACTTATCCCCAGGCTTGTCCACATCATC
TGTGGGAAACTCGCGTAAAATCAGGCGTTTTCGCCGATTTGCGAGGCTGGCCAGCTCCACGTCGCCGGCC
GAAATCGAGCCTGCCCCTCATCTGTCAACGCCGCGCCGGGTGAGTCGGCCCCTCAAGTGTCAACGTCCGC
CCCTCATCTGTCAGTGAGGGCCAAGTTTTCCGCGAGGTATCCACAACGCCGGCGGCCGGCCGCGGTGTCT
CGCACACGGCTTCGACGGCGTTTCTGGCGCGTTTGCAGGGCCATAGACGGCCGCCAGCCCAGCGGCGAGG
GCAACCAGCCGAGGGCTTCGCCCTGTCGCTCGACTGCGGCGAGCACTACTGGCTGTAAAAGGACAGACCA
CATCATGGTTCTGTGTTCATTAGGTTGTTCTGTCCATTGCTGACATAATCCGCTCCACTTCAACGTAACA
CCGCACGAAGATTTCTATTGTTCCTGAAGGCATATTCAAATCGTTTTCGTTACCGCTTGCTGGCATCATG
ACAGAACACTACTTCCTATAAACGCTACACAGGCTCCTGAGATTAATAATGCGGATCTCTACGATAATGG
GAGATTTTCCCGACTGTTTCGTTCGCTTCTCAGTGGATAACAGCCAGCTTCTCTGTTTAACAGACAAAAA
CAGCATATCCACTCAGTTCCACATTTCCATATAAAGGCCAAGGCATTTATTCTCAGGATAATTGTTTCAG
CATCGCAACCGCATCAGACTCCGGCATCGCAAACTGCACCCGGTGCCGGGCAGCCACATCCAGCGCAAAA
ACCTTCGTGTAGACTTCCGTTGAACTGATGGACTTATGTCCCATCAGGCTTTGCAGAACTTTCAGCGGTA
TACCGGCATACAGCATGTGCATCGCATAGGAATGGCGGAACGTATGTGGTGTGACCGGAACAGAGAACGT
CACACCGTCAGCAGCAGCGGCGGCAACCGCCTCCCCAATCCAGGTCCTGACCGTTCTGTCCGTCACTTCC
CAGATCCGCGCTTTCTCTGTCCTTCCTGTGCGACGGTTACGCCGCTCCATGAGCTTATCGCGAATAAATA
CCTGTGACGGAAGATCACTTCGCAGAATAAATAAATCCTGGTGTCCCTGTTGATACCGGGAAGCCCTGGG
CCAACTTTTGGCGAAAATGAGACGTTGATCGGCACGTAAGAGGTTCCAACTTTCACCATAATGAAATAAG
ATCACTACCGGGCGTATTTTTTGAGTTATCGAGATTTTCAGGAGCTAAGGAAGCTAAAATGGAGAAAAAA
ATCACTGGATATACCACCGTTGATATATCCCAATGGCATCGTAAAGAACATTTTGAGGCATTTCAGTCAG
TTGCTCAATGTACCTATAACCAGACCGTTCAGCTGGATATTACGGCCTTTTTAAAGACCGTAAAGAAAAA
TAAGCACAAGTTTTATCCGGCCTTTATTCACATTCTTGCCCGCCTGATGAATGCTCATCCGGAATTTCGT
ATGGCAATGAAAGACGGTGAGCTGGTGATATGGGATAGTGTTCACCCTTGTTACACCGTTTTCCATGAGC
AAACTGAAACGTTTTCATCGCTCTGGAGTGAATACCACGACGATTTCCGGCAGTTTCTACACATATATTC
GCAAGATGTGGCGTGTTACGGTGAAAACCTGGCCTATTTCCCTAAAGGGTTTATTGAGAATATGTTTTTC
GTCTCAGCCAATCCCTGGGTGAGTTTCACCAGTTTTGATTTAAACGTGGCCAATATGGACAACTTCTTCG
CCCCCGTTTTCACGATGGGCAAATATTATACGCAAGGCGACAAGGTGCTGATGCCGCTGGCGATTCAGGT
TCATCATGCCGTTTGTGATGGCTTCCATGTCGGCAGAATGCTTAATGAATTACAACAGTACTGCGATGAG
TGGCAGGGCGGGGCGTAATTTTTTTAAGGCAGTTATTGGTGCCCTTAAACGCCTGGTTGCTACGCCTGAA
TAAGTGATAATAAGCGGATGAATGGCAGAAATTCGATGATAAGCTGTCAAACATGAGAATTGGTCTCGAC
GAGTATGCTTGGATTCTCACCAATAAAAAACGCCCGGCGGCAACCGAGCGTTCTGAACAAATCCAGATGG
AGTTCTGAGGTCATTACTGGATCTATCAACAGGAGTCCAAGCGACGTCTGTGCAAGTACTACTGTTCTGC
AGTCACTTGAATTCGATACCCAGCTGTTATTTGTATAGTTCATCCATGCCATGTGTAATCCCAGCAGCGG
TTACAAACTCAAGAAGGACCATGTGGTCTCTCTTTTCGTTGGGATCTTTCGAAAGGGCAGATTGTGTGGA
CAGGTAATGGTTGTCTGGTAAAAGGACAGGGCCATCGCCAATCGGAGTATTTTGTTGATAATGGTCTGCT
AGTTGAACGCTTCCATCTTCAATGTTGTGTCTAATTTTGAAGTTAACTTTGATTCCATTCTTTTGTTTGT
CTGCCATGATGTATACATTGTGTGAGTTATAGTTGTATTCCAATTTGTGTCCAAGAATGTTTCCATCTTC
TTTAAAATCAATACCTTTTAACTCGATTCTATTAACAAGGGTATCACCTTCAAACTTGACTTCAGCACGT
GTCTTGTAGTTCCCGTCATCTTTGAAAAATATAGTTCTTTCCTGTACGTAACCTTCGGGCATGGCACTCT
TGAAAAAGTCATGCTGTTTCATGTGATCTGGGTATCTCGCAAAGCATTGAACACCATAACCGAAAGTAGT
GACAAGTGTTGGCCACGGAACAGGTAGTTTTCCAGTAGTGCAAATAAATTTAAGGGTAAGTTTTCCGTAT
GTTGCATCACCTTCACCCTCTCCACTGACAGAAAATTTGTGCCCATTAACATCACCATCTAATTCAACAA
GAATTGGGACAACTCCAGTGAAAAGTTCTTCTCCTTTACGCATATTATACCTCCTTAATTTAGTGTCATC
TACAACTGGCATTATTCCCACCCAGAATAACCAACTTTATTTTTATGCGGTTTCACCGCACCCCGTGATG
TCGCCGGGAAGCCCCGGTAAAAAATAATTAGCATTAGAATAGTTGCGATAAGCTGCAATAAGCAGAACCA
CCTTTTTGGTTTAATATGTCCTTACAAATAGAAATGGGTCTTTACACTTATCTAAGATTTTTCCTAAATC
GACGCAACTGTACTCGTCACTACACGCACATACAACGGAGGGGGGCTGCGATTTTCAATAATGCGTGATG
CAGATCACACAAAACACTCAATTACTTAACATAAATGGGTAATGACTCCAACTTATTGATAGTGTTTTAT
GTTCAGATAATGCCCGATGACTTTGTCATGCAGCTCCACCGATTTTGAGAACGACAGCGACTTCCGTCCC
AGCCGTGCCAGGTGCTGCCTCAGATTCAGGTTATGCCGCTCAATTCGCTGCGTATATCGCTTCCTAGGGA
CCGTCTCGAGAGAATCAATATTAATCCAACGCGTGGCATCAAATAAAACGAAAGGCTCAGTCGAAAGACT
GGGCCTTTCGTTTTATCTGTTGTTTGTCGGTGAACGCTCTCCTGAGTAGGACAAATCCGCCGCCCTAGAC
TTAGGCGTTCGGCTGCGGCGAGCGGTATCAGCTCACTCAAAGAAGTGGGGCCCAGAGAGAATATTCAGGC
CAGTTATGCTTTCTGGCCTGTAACAAAGGACATTAAGTAAAGACAGATAAACGTAGACTAAAACGTGGTC
GCATCAGGGTGCTGGCTTTTCAAGTTCCTTAAGAATGGCCTCAATTTTCTCTATACACTCAGTTGGAACA
CGGGACCTGTCCAGGTTAAGCACCATTTTATCGCCCTTATACAATACTGTCGCTCCAGGAGCAAAC
Features (pLannotate 1.2.2; 15 found; start..end, strand, type, name):
    839..2014    -  CDS            sopA: partitioning protein for the bacterial F plasmid; sopA
   2340..2590    -  misc_feature   incC: incC; incompatibility region of the bacterial F plasmid
   2593..3348    -  CDS            repE: replication initiation protein for the bacterial F plasmid; repE
   3439..3658    -  rep_origin     ori2: secondary origin of replication for the bacterial F plasmid; also known as oriS
   3734..4348    -  rep_origin     oriV: origin of replication for the bacterial F plasmid
   4746..5090    -  CDS            resD (fragment): REDF_ECOLI - Also known as D. Protein inferred from homology: Swiss-Prot protein existence level 3. Acts as a repressor of transcription and as a site-specific resolvase that cleaves at the RfsF site. From Escherichia coli (strain K12).
   5206..5308    +  promoter       cat promoter: promoter of the E. coli cat gene encoding chloramphenicol acetyltransferase
   5309..5965    +  CDS            cat: CAT_ECOLX - Experimental evidence at protein level: Swiss-Prot protein existence level 1. This enzyme is an effector of chloramphenicol resistance in bacteria. From Escherichia coli. This protein is used as a marker in many commonly used cloning vectors, such as pACYC184.
   6053..6070    -  promoter       tet promoter (fragment): E. coli promoter for tetracycline efflux protein gene
   6103..6197    -  terminator     lambda t0 terminator: transcription terminator from phage lambda
   6260..6973    -  CDS            hfriFP: hfriFP is a fluorescent protein published in 2013, derived from Herbaspirillum frisingense.
   7318..7482    -  mobile_element IS1 (fragment): prokaryotic transposable element IS1
   7530..7616    +  terminator     rrnB T1 terminator: Escherichia coli rrnB; transcription terminator T1 from the E. coli rrnB gene
   7678..7701    -  misc_feature   sopC (fragment): sopC; centromere-like partitioning region of the bacterial F plasmid
   7777..839     -  CDS            sopB (across the origin): SOPB_ECOLI - Also known as B. Experimental evidence at protein level: Swiss-Prot protein existence level 1. Control of plasmid partitioning; required to recognize the cis-acting. Binds specifically with the DNA segment containing the sopC region. SopB is trans-acting. From Escherichia coli (strain K12).
