[The description below was written by a language model from this plasmid's Addgene catalogue record and pLannotate feature annotations shown in this document.]
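Description:
FlhD-GFP is a low-copy bacterial reporter plasmid built on a pBAC (F-plasmid-derived) backbone, made to follow the transcriptional activity of the native Escherichia coli flhD promoter in living cells. The 7.9 kb sequence carries the F-factor maintenance machinery: the replication initiator repE with ori2 (oriS), the oriV origin, the incC incompatibility region, and the sopA/sopB partitioning genes together with a fragment of the centromere-like sopC site. A resD resolvase fragment is also annotated. Together these elements keep the plasmid at very low copy and segregate it stably at division, so reporter output approximates that of a chromosomal gene rather than being distorted by copy-number variation. Selection is by chloramphenicol, through the cat gene driven by its own promoter.

The payload is a synthesized flhD promoter placed upstream of a fluorescent protein coding sequence. The promoter itself is not annotated in the feature table. It most likely lies in the unannotated stretch upstream of the reverse-strand reporter ORF, a region that also contains a fragment called as IS1. The automated annotation labels the roughly 714 bp reporter ORF as hfriFP, whereas the plasmid name and catalogue entry describe it as GFP, and the exact variant is not stated. The reporter is followed by a lambda t0 terminator, and an rrnB T1 terminator sits on the other side of the cassette, which should insulate it from read-through transcription from the backbone.

flhD belongs to the flhDC master regulator operon for flagellar synthesis. The plasmid belongs to a library of reporters for E. coli global regulators, in which fluorescence serves as a readout of promoter dynamics.
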