Addgene plasmid #220154: FlhD-GFP
Purpose: To track the natural FlhD promoter's transcriptional dynamics
Depositing lab: Andre Sanches Ribeiro. Depositing organization: Tampere University. Publication: A library of reporters of the global regulators of gene expression in Escherichia coli. Dash S, Jagadeesan R, Baptista ISC, Chauhan V, Kandavalli V, Oliveira SMD, Ribeiro AS. mSystems. 2024 Jun 18;9(6):e0006524. doi: 10.1128/msystems.00065-24. Epub 2024 Apr 30. PubMed 38687030.
Backbone
  Vector backbone: pBAC (Addgene Plasmid #13423)
  Vector type: Bacterial Expression
Growth in bacteria
  Bacterial resistance: Chloramphenicol, 25 μg/mL
  Growth temperature: 37°C
  Growth strain: DH5alpha
  Copy number: Low Copy
Gene/Insert
  Gene/Insert name: FlhD promoter only
  Species: Escherichia coli
  Cloning method: Gene Synthesis
Terms and licenses: Academic/Nonprofit Terms; Industry Terms: Not Available to Industry
Depositor comments: Please visit https://www.biorxiv.org/content/10.1101/2023.11.28.568972v1 for bioRxiv preprint.
How to cite: FlhD-GFP was a gift from Andre Sanches Ribeiro (Addgene plasmid # 220154 ; http://n2t.net/addgene:220154 ; RRID:Addgene_220154)
